>Addgene plasmid #239523 | pKS1575 | addgene full sequence | sequence record 475887 | Addgene NGS Result
ACTGGCCGATAATTGCAGACGAACGTTGATAGGTCAAGATCAATGTAAACAATTACTTTGTTATGTAGAG
TTTTTTTAGCTACCTATATTCCACCATAACATCAATCATGCGGTTGCTGGTGTATTTACCAATAATGTTT
AATGTATATATATATATATATATATGGGGCCGTATACTTACATATAGTAGATGTCAAGCGTAGGCGCTTC
CCCTGCCGGCTGTGAGGGCGCCATAACCAAGGTATCTATAGACCGCCAATCAGCAAACTACCTCCGTACA
TTCATGTTGCACCCACACATTTATACACCCAGACCGCGACAAATTACCCATAAGGTTGTTTGTGACGGCG
TCGTACAAGAGAACGTGGGAACTTTTTAGGCTCACCAAAAAAGAAAGAAAAAATACGAGTTGCTGACAGA
AGCCTCAAGAAAAAAAAAATTCTTCTTCGACTATGCTGGAGGCAGAGATGATCGAGCCGGTAGTTAACTA
TATATAGCTAAATTGGTTCCATCACCTTCTTTTCTGGTGTCGCTCCTTCTAGTGCTATTTCTGGCTTTTC
CTATTTTTTTTTTTCCATTTTTCTTTCTCTCTTTCTAATATATAAATTCTCTTGCATTTTCTATTTTTCT
CTCTATCTATTCTACTTGTTTATTCCCTTCAAGGTTTTTTTTTAAGGAGTACTTGTTTTTAGAATATACG
GTCAACGAACTATAATTAACTAAACAGATCTATGCCACCACCATCAAGAAGTAGAATAAACAAAACAAGA
ACATTAGGAATAGTGGGTACAGCTATAGCAGTGTTGGTCACGTCCTACTATATATATCAAAAGGTGACAG
GTTCTAGTATTTCAAATTGGATCACCACTGCGTATTTAATTACATCAACATCTTTTCAACCTCTTTATGG
GTCATTTTCTGATGCACTTGGTCGAAGAAACTGCCTTTTCTTTGCTAATGGGGCTTTTACCATTGGATGT
CTAGCCTGTGGTTTCTCGAAAAACATCTACATGCTTAGTTTTATGAGAGCATTGACAGGCATAGGAGGTG
GTGGCTTGATCACACTTTCTACAATCGTAAATTCAGACGTTATTCCAAGTTCGAAAAGAGGAATTTTTCA
AGCGTTTCAGAATTTACTTTTGGGATTTGGTGCCATATGTGGAGCGTCTTTCGGTGGCACAATAGCGTCG
AGCATTGGTTGGAGGTGGTGTTTTCTCATCCAAGTACCCATATCTGTGATTAGTTCCATATTAATGAATT
ATTATGTACCTAATCAGAAAGAATATAATCGTCAAAATTCTAGCATATTCCAAAATCCCGGAAAAATACT
CAGGGACATAGATGTTATGGGCTCAATTCTTATTATAACTGGACTCACACTACAGCTTCTTTACCTGAGC
CTGGGGTGTTCTACTTCTAAATTATCATGGACCAGCCCTTCTGTGCTACTGCTATTAGTTGGGAGTGTAA
TAATCCTCTTACTGTTCATATTGCACGAAAGGAAAACAAGTGCTAGAGCGATTATTCCTATGGAGCTGGT
CAATTCCTCCTACAGTGTCGTTGTACTTTCGATAAGTATACTTGTTGGTTTTGCCAGCTACGCGTATCTT
TTTACTTTACCATTATTCTTTCAGATTGTACTTGGAGATTCCACTGCAAAAGCAGGATTACGTCTTACGA
TTCCTTCCCTATTTACTCCGGTAGGCAGTCTCATAACAGGATTTTCCATGAGCAAGTACAACTGTCTAAG
ATTATTACTCTACATTGGTATTTCTTTGATGTTTTTGGGTAACTTTTTATTCCTGTTTATTGAAAAAACT
TCTCCGAACTGGTTGATTGGTCTATTTTTGATACCTGCAAATCTAGGACAAGGTATCACTTTTCCTACGA
CCTTGTTTACTTTCATATTTATGTTCTCTAAGAGTGACCAAGCTACTGCGACATCAACTTTATATTTATT
CCGTAGTATTGGATCTGTATGGGGTGTTGCAATTTCAGCTGGCGTCATTCAATTATCTTTCGCAGGTTTA
TTGCGTAGTAATTTGAAAGGTCTACTGGATGAAAACAAGATAAAGAAACTTATTGTTCAGCTTAGTGCAA
ACTCCTCATATATTGGATCTTTACATGGCGAAGTTAAAAACACAGTCATAAAGAGTTTTGATGAGGCAAC
AAAGAGGGCTCATCTAATGTCTACATTACTCTCTTCATTGGCCCTGATACTCTGCATCCTTAAAGACAAT
CTGGCGAAACCTAAAACAAGAAGAGGATCCGTTTCTAAAGGTGAAGAATTATTCACTGGTGTTGTCCCAA
TTTTGGTTGAATTAGATGGTGATGTTAATGGTCACAAATTTTCTGTCTCCGGTGAAGGTGAAGGTGATGC
TACTTACGGTAAATTGACCTTAAAATTTATTTGTACTACTGGTAAATTGCCAGTTCCATGGCCAACCTTA
GTCACTACTTTATCTTGGGGTGTTCAATGTTTTGCAAGATACCCAGATCATATGAAACAACATGACTTTT
TCAAGTCTGCCATGCCAGAAGGTTATGTTCAAGAAAGAACTATTTTTTTCAAAGATGACGGTAACTACAA
GACCAGAGCTGAAGTCAAGTTTGAAGGTGATACCTTAGTTAATAGAATCGAATTAAAAGGTATTGATTTT
AAAGAAGATGGTAACATTTTAGGTCACAAATTGGAATACAATTATTTCTCTGACAATGTTTACATCACTG
CTGACAAACAAAAGAATGGTATCAAAGCTAACTTCAAAATTAGACACAACATTGAAGATGGTGGTGTTCA
ATTAGCTGACCATTATCAACAAAATACTCCAATTGGTGATGGTCCAGTCTTGTTACCAGACAACCATTAC
TTATCCACTCAATCTAAGTTATCCAAAGATCCAAACGAAAAGAGGGACCACATGGTCTTGTTAGAATTTG
TTACTGCTGCTGGTATTACCTTGGGTATGGATGAATTGTACAAATAACTCGAGTGGCGCCAATTGGTGCG
GCAATTGATAATAACGAAAATGTCTTTTAATGATCTGGGTATAATGAGGAATTTTCCGAACGTTTTTACT
TTATATATATATATACATGTAACATATATTCTATACGCTATAGAGAAAGGAAATTTTTCAATTAAAAAAA
AAATAGAGAAAGAGTTTCACTTCTTGATTATCGCTAACACTAATGGTTGAAGTACTGCTACTTTAATTTT
ATGCTGCCAAACCAGATGTCAACACAGCTACAACGTATATATTAAATTTGCTCTTGTTCTGTACTTTCCT
AATTCTTATGTAAAAAGACAAGAATTTATGATACTATTTAATAACAAAAAACTACCTAAGAAAAGCATCA
TGCAGTCGAAATTGAAATCGAAAAGTAAAACTTTAACGGAACATGTTTGAAATTCTAAGAAAGCATACAT
CTTCATCCCTTATATATAGAGTTATGTTTGATATTAGTAGTCATGTTGTAATCTCTGGCCTAAGTATACG
TAACGAAAATGGTAGCACGTCGCGTTTATGGCCCCCAGGTTAATGTGTTCTCTGAAATTCGCATCACTTT
GAGAAATAATGGGAACACCTTACGCGTGAGCTGTGCCCACCGCTTCGCCTAATAAAGCGGTGTTCTCAAA
ATTTCTCCCCGTTTTCAGGATCACGAGCGCCATCTAGTTCTGGTAAAATCGCGCTTACAAGAACAAAGAA
AAGAAACATCGCGTAATGCAACAGTGAGACACTTGCCGTCATATATAAGGTTTTGGATCAGTAACCGTTA
TTTGAGCATAACACAGGTTTTTAAATATATTATTATATATCATGGTATATGTGTAAAATTTTTTTGCTGA
CTGGTTTTGTTTATTTATTTAGCTTTTTAAAAATTTTACTTTCTTCTTGTTAATTTTTTCTGATTGCTCT
ATACTCAAACCAACAACAACTTACTCTACAACTAAGATCTATGCTCATAGAAAACACTAATGATCGGTTT
GGTATCGTCATAGATGCAGGGTCTTCGGGTTCGAGAATCCATGTGTTTAAGTGGCAGGACACGGAATCGC
TTCTTCATGCAACAAACCAGGACTCACAGTCCATATTACAATCAGTACCTCATATTCATCAAGAAAAAGA
CTGGACTTTTAAGCTGAATCCAGGCTTGTCGAGTTTTGAAAAAAAACCTCAAGATGCGTACAAATCTCAC
ATCAAGCCGTTACTAGATTTTGCTAAGAATATTATCCCTGAATCACATTGGTCGAGTTGTCCCGTTTTTA
TTCAAGCAACCGCGGGCATGCGCCTTTTACCTCAAGACATACAATCTTCCATTTTGGATGGTTTGTGTCA
GGGGCTCAAACACCCTGCAGAATTTTTGGTTGAGGATTGCTCAGCACAAATTCAAGTCATTGATGGTGAA
ACCGAAGGTTTATATGGCTGGCTTGGCTTAAACTATCTATATGGACACTTTAATGACTATAATCCAGAAG
TCTCTGACCATTTTACATTTGGGTTTATGGACATGGGCGGTGCCTCTACTCAGATTGCGTTTGCACCGCA
TGATTCAGGAGAAATAGCTAGACATAGAGATGACATCGCCACCATCTTCTTGAGGAGTGTTAACGGAGAT
TTGCAGAAATGGGACGTTTTTGTTAGTACGTGGTTAGGGTTTGGTGCCAATCAGGCTAGAAGAAGGTACT
TGGCTCAGTTGATCAATACCCTTCCAGAAAACACAAATGATTACGAAAATGATGACTTCTCTACAAGGAA
CTTGAATGATCCATGTATGCCGCGAGGAAGCAGCACGGATTTTGAATTTAAAGATACCATATTTCACATC
GCGGGTTCTGGGAATTACGAACAATGTACAAAATCTATTTATCCGTTACTTTTAAAGAACATGCCTTGTG
ATGACGAGCCGTGCTTGTTTAATGGTGTTCATGCTCCTCGAATAGACTTTGCCAATGACAAATTTATAGG
TACTTCTGAGTACTGGTACACTGCCAACGACGTATTCAAACTTGGGGGCGAATACAACTTTGACAAATTT
AGCAAAAGCCTAAGGGAGTTTTGCAATTCCAATTGGACGCAAATATTAGCGAACAGTGATAAAGGCGTGT
ATAATTCTATTCCGGAGAATTTTTTGAAAGATGCATGCTTTAAGGGCAATTGGGTCCTTAATATACTTCA
TGAAGGGTTTGATATGCCTCGAATAGATGTCGACGCAGAAAATGTCAATGACAGGCCCTTATTTCAAAGT
GTGGAAAAAGTCGAAGAACGAGAGTTATCGTGGACACTAGGCAGAATTTTACTTTATGCCTCAGGTAGCA
TATTGGCAGGTAATGATGACTTCATGGTGGGTATTGCGCCCAGTGAAAGAAGAACTAAGCTCACTGGTAA
GAAATTCATACCTGGCAAGTTACTGGAGTCTGATCAACTACGCAAGCAAAGTTCCGGATCCGGTTCATTG
GGAAGAGGTAGAAGATCCAAATTGTAATAACTCGAGTGGCGCGAATTTCTTATGATTTATGATTTTTATT
ATTAAATAAGTTATAAAAAAAATAAGTGTATACAAATTTTAAAGTGACTCTTAGGTTTTAAAACGAAAAT
TCTTATTCTTGAGTAACTCTTTCCTGTAGGTCAGGTTGCTTTCTCAGGTATAGCATGAGGTCGCTCTTAT
TGACCACACCTCTACCGGCATGCCGAGCAAATGCCTGCAAATCGCTCCCCATTTCGCTGGATGCACACAC
TGGCTTAAGATGACAACGCCTTGCCAACAGGGAGTTCTTCAGAGACATGGAGGCTCAAAACGAAATTATT
GACAGCCTAGACATCAATAGTCATACAACAGAAAGCGACCACCCAACTTTGGCTGATAATAGCGTATAAA
CAATGCATACTTTGTACGTTCAAAATACAATGCAGTAGATATATTTATGCATATTACATATAATACATAT
CACATAGGAAGCAACAGGCGCGTTGGACTTTTAATTTTCGAGGACCGCGAATCCTTACATCACACCCAAT
CCCCCACAAGTGATCCCCCACACACCATAGCTTCAAAATGTTTCTACTCCTTTTTTACTCTTCCAGATTT
TCTCGGACTCCGCGCATCGCCGTACCACTTCAAAACACCCAAGCACAGCATACTAAATTTCCCCTCTTTC
TTCCTCTAGGGTGTCGTTAATTACCCGTACTAAAGGTTTGGAAAAGAAAAAAGACACCGCCTCGTTTCTT
TTTCTTCGTCGAAAAAGGCAATAAAAATTTTTATCACGTTTCTTTTTCTTGAAAATTTTTTTTTTTGATT
TTTTTCTCTTTCGATGACCTCCCATTGATATTTAAGTTAATAAACGGTCATCAATTTCTCAAGTTTCAGT
TTCATTTTTCTTGTTCTATTACAACTTTTTTTACTTCTTGCTCATTAGAAAGAAAGCATAGCAATCTAAT
CTAAGTTTTAATTACAAAAGATCTATGGTGTCCAAAGGAGAGGAGTTAATCAAGGAAAACATGAGAATGA
AAGTTGTCATGGAGGGCTCCGTTAATGGTCACCAATTCAAGTGTACAGGGGAAGGTGAAGGTAATCCTTA
CATGGGTACACAAACTATGAGAATTAAAGTAATTGAAGGCGGACCACTACCATTTGCATTTGACATTCTG
GCAACGTCATTCATGTACGGATCACGAACTTTCATCAAGTACCCTAAAGGTATACCAGACTTTTTCAAGC
AATCTTTTCCAGAGGGTTTTACATGGGAAAGGGTTACAAGATACGAAGATGGGGGTGTCGTCACAGTTAT
GCAAGATACTTCATTAGAAGATGGCTGCCTTGTCTATCATGTGCAAGTAAGAGGGGTGAATTTTCCTTCT
AACGGACCTGTGATGCAGAAAAAGACCAAAGGTTGGGAACCAAATACTGAAATGATGTACCCAGCTGATG
GAGGTTTGAGAGGCTACACACACATGGCGCTTAAAGTTGATGGTGGAGGTCATTTGTCTTGTAGTTTTGT
TACCACTTATCGTTCTAAAAAGACTGTTGGCAATATCAAAATGCCAGGAATACATGCTGTAGACCACAGA
CTAGAAAGACTCGAAGAGAGCGATAACGAAATGTTCGTTGTACAGAGAGAGCATGCCGTAGCCAAATTTG
CTGGCTTAGGCGGTGGTATGGATGAATTGTATAAGGGATCCGGTTCATTGGGAAGAGGTAGAAGATCCAA
ATTGTAATAACTCGAGTGGCGCCAATTGGTGCGGCAATTGATAATAACGAAAATGTCTTTTAATGATCTG
GGTATAATGAGGAATTTTCCGAACGTTTTTACTTTATATATATATATACATGTAACATATATTCTATACG
CTATAGAGAAAGGAAATTTTTCAATTAAAAAAAAAATAGAGAAAGAGTTTCACTTCTTGATTATCGCTAA
CACTAATGGTTGAAGTACTGCTACTTTAATTTTATGCTGAGCAGTTACAGAGATGTTACGAACCACTAGT
GCACTGCAGTACACGGTTTCCTTGAAATTTTTTTGATTCGGTAATCTCCGAACAGAAGGAAGAACGAAGG
AAGGAGCACAGACTTAGATTGGTATATATACGCATATGTAGTGTTGAAGAAACATGAAATTGCCCAGTAT
TCTTAACCCAACTGCACAGAACAAAAACGTGCAGGAAACGAAGATAAATCATGTCGAAAGCTACATATAA
GGAACGTGCTGCTACTCATCCTAGTCCTGTTGCTGCCAAGCTATTTAATATCATGCACGAAAAGCAAACA
AACTTGTGTGCTTCATTGGATGTTCGTACCACCAAGGAATTACTGGAGTTAGTTGAAGCATTAGGTCCCA
AAATTTGTTTACTAAAAACACATGTGGATATCTTGACTGATTTTTCCATGGAGGGCACAGTTAAGCCGCT
AAAGGCATTATCCGCCAAGTACAATTTTTTACTCTTCGAAGACAGAAAATTTGCTGACATTGGTAATACA
GTCAAATTGCAGTACTCTGCGGGTGTATACAGAATAGCAGAATGGGCAGACATTACGAATGCACACGGTG
TGGTGGGCCCAGGTATTGTTAGCGGTTTGAAGCAGGCGGCAGAAGAAGTAACAAAGGAACCTAGAGGCCT
TTTGATGTTAGCAGAATTGTCATGCAAGGGCTCCCTATCTACTGGAGAATATACTAAGGGTACTGTTGAC
ATTGCGAAGAGCGACAAAGATTTTGTTATCGGCTTTATTGCTCAAAGAGACATGGGTGGAAGAGATGAAG
GTTACGATTGGTTGATTATGACACCCGGTGTGGGTTTAGATGACAAGGGAGATGCATTGGGTCAACAGTA
TAGAACCGTGGATGATGTGGTTTCTACAGGATCTGACATTATTATTGTTGGAAGAGGACTATTTGCAAAG
GGAAGGGATGCTAAGGTAGAGGGTGAACGTTACAGAAAAGCAGGCTGGGAAGCATATTTGAGAAGATGCG
GCCAGCAAAACTAAAAAACTGTATTATAAGTAAATGCATGTATACTAAACTCACAAATTAGAGCTTCAAT
TTAATTATATCAGTTATTACCCGAGTAGAGCACTTGAATCCACTGCCCCGGGAATCTCGGTCGTAATGAT
TTCTATAATGACGAAAAAAAAAAAATTGGAAAGAAAAAGCTTCATGGCCTTTATAAAAAGGAACTATCCA
ATACCTCGCCAGAACCAAGTAACAGTATTTTACGGGGCACAAATCAAGAACAATAAGACAGGACTGTAAA
GATGGACGCATTGAACTCCAAAGAACAACAAGAGTTCCAAAAAGTAGTGGAACAAAAGCAAATGAAGGAT
TTCATGCGTTTGTACTCTAATCTGGTAGAAAGATGTTTCACAGACTGTGTCAATGACTTCACAACATCAA
AGCTAACCAATAAGGAACAAACATGCATCATGAAGTGCTCAGAAAAGTTCTTGAAGCATAGCGAACGTGT
AGGGCAGCGTTTCCAAGAACAAAACGCTGCCTTGGGACAAGGCTTGGGCCGATAAGGTGTACTGGCGTAT
ATATATCTAATTATGTATCTCTGGTGTAGCCCATTTTTAGCATGTAAATATAAAGACCGAGCGGCCGCGT
GTTACAACCAATTAACCAATTCTGATTAGAAAAACTCATCGAGCATCAAATGAAACTGCAATTTATTCAT
ATCAGGATTATCAATACCATATTTTTGAAAAAGCCGTTTCTGTAATGAAGGAGAAAACTCACCGAGGCAG
TTCCATAGGATGGCAAGATCCTGGTATCGGTCTGCGATTCCGACTCGTCCAACATCAATACAACCTATTA
ATTTCCCCTCGTCAAAAATAAGGTTATCAAGTGAGAAATCACCATGAGTGACGACTGAATCCGGTGAGAA
TGGCAAAAGCTTATGCATTTCTTTCCAGACTTGTTCAACAGGCCAGCCATTACGCTCGTCATCAAAATCA
CTCGCATCAACCAAACCGTTATTCATTCGTGATTGCGCCTGAGCGAGGCGAAATACGCGATCGCTGTTAA
AAGGACAATTACAAACAGGAATCGAATGCAACCGGCGCAGGAACACTGCCAGCGCATCAACAATATTTTC
ACCTGAATCAGGATATTCTTCTAATACCTGGAATGCTGTTTTCCCGGGGATCGCAGTGGTGAGTAACCAT
GCATCATCAGGAGTACGGATAAAATGCTTGATGGTCGGAAGAGGCATAAATTCCGTCAGCCAGTTTAGTC
TGACCATCTCATCTGTAACATCATTGGCAACGCTACCTTTGCCATGTTTCAGAAACAACTCTGGCGCATC
GGGCTTCCCATACAATCGATAGATTGTCGCACCTGATTGCCCGACATTATCGCGAGCCCATTTATACCCA
TATAAATCAGCATCCATGTTGGAATTTAATCGCGGCCTGGAGCAAGACGTTTCCCGTTGAATATGGCTCA
TAACACCCCTTGTATTACTGTTTATGTAAGCAGACAGTTTTATTGTTCATGATGATATATTTTTATCTTG
TGCAATGTAACATCAGAGATTTTGAGACACAACGTGGCTTTGTTGAATAAATCGAACTTTTGCTGAGTTG
AAGGATCAGTCATGACCAAAATCCCTTAACGTGAGTTTTCGTTCCACTGAGCGTCAGACCCCGTAGAAAA
GATCAAAGGATCTTCTTGAGATCCTTTTTTTCTGCGCGTAATCTGCTGCTTGCAAACAAAAAAACCACCG
CTACCAGCGGTGGTTTGTTTGCCGGATCAAGAGCTACCAACTCTTTTTCCGAAGGTAACTGGCTTCAGCA
GAGCGCAGATACCAAATACTGTTCTTCTAGTGTAGCCGTAGTTAGGCCACCACTTCAAGAACTCTGTAGC
ACCGCCTACATACCTCGCTCTGCTAATCCTGTTACCAGTGGCTGCTGCCAGTGGCGATAAGTCGTGTCTT
ACCGGGTTGGACTCAAGACGATAGTTACCGGATAAGGCGCAGCGGTCGGGCTGAACGGGGGGTTCGTGCA
CACAGCCCAGCTTGGAGCGAACGACCTACACCGAACTGAGATACCTACAGCGTGAGCTATGAGAAAGCGC
CACGCTTCCCGAAGGGAGAAAGGCGGACAGGTATCCGGTAAGCGGCAGGGTCGGAACAGGAGAGCGCACG
AGGGAGCTTCCAGGGGGAAACGCCTGGTATCTTTATAGTCCTGTCGGGTTTCGCCACCTCTGACTTGAGC
GTCGATTTTTGTGATGCTCGTCAGGGGGGCGGAGCCTATGGAAAAACGCCAGCAACGCGGCCTTTTTACG
GTTCCTGGCCTTTTGCTGGCCTTTTGCTCACATGTTCTTTCCTGCGTTATCCCCTGATTCTGTGGATAAC
CGTGCGGCCGCCAATGCTAAATTCGAGTGAAACACAGGAAGATCAGAAAATCCTCATTTCATCCATATTA
ACAATAATTTCAAATGTTTATTTGCATTATTTGAAACTAGGCAAGACAAGCAACGAAACGTTTTTGAAAA
TTTTGAGTATTTTCAATAAATTTGTAGAGGACTCAGATATTGAAAAAAAGCTACAGCAATTAATACTTGA
TAAGAAGAGTATTGAGAAGGGCAACGGTTCATCATCTCATGGATCTGCACATGAACAAACACCAGAGTCA
AACGACGTTGAAATTGAGGCTACTGCGCCAATTGATGACAATACAGACGATGATAACAAACCGAAGTTAT
CTGATGTAGAAAAGGATTAAAGATGCTAAGAGATAGTGATGATATTTCATAAATAATGTAATTCTATATA
TGTTAATTACCTTTTTTGCGAGGCATATTTATGGTGAAGGATAAGTTTTGACCATCAAAGAAGGTTAATG
TGGCTGTGGTTTCAGGGTCCATAAAGCCCACATGGATAACATTACCCCTGAATTCGCATCTAGACTGA
Features (pLannotate 1.2.2; 14 found; start..end, strand, type, name):
    732..857     +  CDS            PEX22 (fragment): PEX22_YEAST - Experimental evidence at protein level: Swiss-Prot protein existence level 1. Involved in peroxisome biogenesis. From Saccharomyces cerevisiae (strain ATCC 204508 / S288c) (Baker's yeast).
    846..2264    +  CDS            VBA2: VBA2_YEAST - Experimental evidence at protein level: Swiss-Prot protein existence level 1. Transporter required for vacuolar uptake of histidine, arginine and lysine and to a lesser extent tyrosine. From Saccharomyces cerevisiae (strain ATCC 204508 / S288c) (Baker's yeast).
   2271..2984    +  CDS            mTurquoise2: mTurquoise2 is a basic (constitutively fluorescent) cyan fluorescent protein published in 2012, derived from Aequorea victoria. It is reported to be a rapidly-maturing monomer with very low acid sensitivity.
   3961..5445    +  CDS            YND1 (fragment): YND1_YEAST - Experimental evidence at protein level: Swiss-Prot protein existence level 1. Catalyzes the hydrolysis of phosphoanhydride bonds of nucleoside tri- and di-phosphates. Has equal high activity toward ADP/ATP, GDP/GTP, and UDP/UTP and approximately 50% less toward CDP/CTP and thiamine pyrophosphate. Has no activity toward GMP. Required for Golgi glycosylation and cell wall integrity. Together with CDC55, required for adenovirus E4orf4 (early region 4 open reading frame 4) induced toxicity, the apyrase activity is not required for this function. Plays a role in sphingolipid synthesis.
   5501..5688    +  terminator     ADH1 terminator: S. cerevisiae ADH1; transcription terminator for the S. cerevisiae alcohol dehydrogenase 1 (ADH1) gene
   5760..5876    +  CDS            MRL1 (fragment): MRL1_YEAST - Experimental evidence at protein level: Swiss-Prot protein existence level 1. Sorting receptor involved in the transport of vacuolar enzymes from the Golgi complex to the vacuole. Involved in the delivery and maturation of PEP4 (vacuolar proteinase A) and PRB1 (vacuolar proteinase B). From Saccharomyces cerevisiae (strain ATCC 204508 / S288c) (Baker's yeast).
   6038..6445    +  promoter       TEF1 promoter: S. cerevisiae TEF1; promoter for EF-1α
   6465..7175    +  CDS            mRuby2: mRuby2 is a basic (constitutively fluorescent) red fluorescent protein published in 2012, derived from Entacmaea quadricolor. It has moderate acid sensitivity.
   7504..7680    +  promoter       URA3 promoter (fragment): S. cerevisiae URA3
   7681..8484    +  CDS            URA3: orotidine-5'-phosphate decarboxylase, required for uracil biosynthesis; S. cerevisiae URA3; yeast auxotrophic marker, counterselectable with 5-fluoroorotic acid (5-FOA)
   8752..9012    +  CDS            TIM9: TIM9_YEAST - Experimental evidence at protein level: Swiss-Prot protein existence level 1. Mitochondrial intermembrane chaperone that participates in the import and insertion of multi-pass transmembrane proteins into the mitochondrial inner membrane. Also required for the transfer of beta- barrel precursors from the TOM complex to the sorting and assembly machinery (SAM complex) of the outer membrane. Acts as a chaperone-like protein that protects the hydrophobic precursors from aggregation and guide them through the mitochondrial intermembrane space. Compared to TIM10, it may have a strong st
   9126..9941    -  CDS            KanR: aminoglycoside phosphotransferase; aph(3')-Ia; confers resistance to kanamycin in bacteria or G418 (Geneticin®) in eukaryotes
  10166..10754   +  rep_origin     ori: high-copy-number ColE1/pMB1/pBR322/pUC origin of replication
  10861..11217   +  CDS            GEA2 (fragment): GEA2_YEAST - Experimental evidence at protein level: Swiss-Prot protein existence level 1. Activates the ARF proteins by exchanging bound GDP for free GTP. Plays a role in maintaining mitochondrial morphology (PubMed:25190516). From Saccharomyces cerevisiae (strain ATCC 204508 / S288c) (Baker's yeast).
