[The description below was written by a language model from this plasmid's Addgene catalogue record and pLannotate feature annotations shown in this document.]
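Description:
pKS1575 is a yeast expression plasmid built by Golden Gate assembly on the in-house TMP138 backbone. In E. coli it is maintained at high copy through a ColE1/pUC-type origin and selected with kanamycin (KanR, aph(3')-Ia). In Saccharomyces cerevisiae it is selected through the URA3 auxotrophic marker, which can also be counterselected with 5-FOA. The feature table shows no yeast replication origin (neither 2μ nor CEN/ARS). It does show fragments annotated as GEA2, TIM9 and MRL1, which may be genomic sequence such as integration homology or promoter-adjacent regions rather than expressed payload, but the record does not say how the plasmid is maintained in yeast.

The payload consists of three S. cerevisiae expression units designed to place proteins on or in peroxisomes. The main insert fuses the first 36 residues of Pex22, which contain its transmembrane domain and act as a peroxisomal membrane anchor, directly to the vacuolar basic amino acid transporter Vba2p. This is followed by the cyan fluorescent protein mTurquoise2 and, according to the catalogue entry, two Crk SH3 domains that are not annotated in the table. The second unit encodes a truncated Ynd1p apyrase (residues 1-495) carrying an enhanced PTS1 signal for import into the peroxisomal lumen, and it ends with the ADH1 terminator. The third unit uses the TEF1 promoter to drive Pex22(1-36)-mRuby2 with an SH3-binding peptide, giving a red peroxisomal membrane marker that could also bind the SH3 domains on the cargo. Promoters for the first two units are not annotated. The construct appears suited to testing whether a heterologous membrane protein can be retargeted to peroxisomes, with colocalisation of the two fluorophores as the readout.
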