Addgene plasmid #239523: pKS1575
Purpose: Express Vba2p membrane protein cargo fused directly to Pex22 TMD, peroxisomal Ynd1p truncation, and peroxisomal mRuby2
Depositing lab: John Dueber. Depositing organization: University of California, Berkeley.
Backbone
  Vector backbone: TMP138
  Backbone manufacturer: Internal
  Vector type: Yeast Expression
  Selectable markers: URA3
Growth in bacteria
  Bacterial resistance: Kanamycin, 50 μg/mL
  Growth temperature: 37°C
  Growth strain: DH5alpha
  Copy number: High Copy
Gene/Insert
  Gene/Insert name: ScPex22(1-36)-ScVba2p-mTurquoise2-2xCrk_SH3
  Species: S. cerevisiae (budding yeast)
  Cloning method: Golden Gate
Terms and licenses: Academic/Nonprofit Terms; Industry Terms: Not Available to Industry
Depositor comments: Additional inserts: 1) ScYnd1p(1-495)-ePTS1; 2) ScPex22(1-36)-mRuby2-SH3pep
How to cite: pKS1575 was a gift from John Dueber (Addgene plasmid # 239523 ; http://n2t.net/addgene:239523 ; RRID:Addgene_239523)
